>Addgene plasmid #198601 | pBad-HaloGFP-147-148 | addgene full sequence | sequence record 389870 | Addgene NGS Result
CATACTCCCGCCATTCAGAGAAGAAACCAATTGTCCATATTGCATCAGACATTGCCGTCACTGCGTCTTT
TACTGGCTCTTCTCGCTAACCAAACCGGTAACCCCGCTTATTAAAAGCATTCTGTAACAAAGCGGGACCA
AAGCCATGACAAAAACGCGTAACAAAAGTGTCTATAATCACGGCAGAAAAGTCCACATTGATTATTTGCA
CGGCGTCACACTTTGCTATGCCATAGCATTTTTATCCATAAGATTAGCGGATCCTACCTGACGCTTTTTA
TCGCAACTCTCTACTGTTTCTCCATACCCGTTTTTTGGGCTAACAGGAGGAATTAACCATGGGGGGTTCT
CATCATCATCATCATCATGGTATGGCTAGCATGACTGGTGGACAGCAAATGGGTCGGGATCTGTACGACG
ATGACGATAAGGATCCGAGCTCGAGAATGGCAGAAATCGGTACTGGCTTTCCATTCGACCCCCATTATGT
GGAAGTCCTGGGCGAGCGCATGCACTACGTCGATGTTGGTCCGCGCGATGGCACCCCTGTGCTGTTCCTG
CACGGTAACCCGACCTCCTCCTACGTGTGGCGCAACATCATCCCGCATGTTGCACCGACCCATCGCTGCA
TTGCTCCAGACCTGATCGGTATGGGCAAATCCGACAAACCAGACCTGGGTTATTTCTTCGACGACCACGT
CCGCTTCATGGATGCCTTCATCGAAGCCCTGGGTCTGGAAGAGGTCGTCCTGGTCATTCACGACTGGGGC
TCCGCTCTGGGTTTCCACTGGGCCAAGCGCAATCCAGAGCGCGTCAAAGGTATTGCATTTATGGAGTTCA
TCCGCCCTATCCCGACCTGGGACGAATGGCCAGAATTTGCCCGCGGTGAAAACGTCTATATCAAGGCCGA
CAAGCAGAAGAACGGCATCAAGGCGAACTTCAAGATCCGCCACAACATCGAGGACGGCGGCGTGCAGCTC
GCCTACCACTACCAGCAGAACACCCCCATCGGCGACGGCCCCGTGCTGCTGCCCGACAACCACTACCTGA
GCGTCCAGTCCAAACTTTCGAAAGACCCCAACGAGAAGCGCGATCACATGGTCCTGCTGGAGTTCGTGAC
CGCCGCCGGGATCACTCTCGGCATGGACGAGCTGTACAAGGGCGGTACCGGAGGGAGCATGGTGAGCAAG
GGCGAGGAGCTGTTCACCGGGGTGGTGCCCATCCTGGTCGAGCTGGACGGCGACGTAAACGGCCACAAGT
TCAGCGTGTCCGGCGAGGGTGAGGGCGATGCCACCTACGGCAAGCTGACCCTGAAGTTCATCTGCACCAC
CGGCAAGCTGCCCGTGCCCTGGCCCACCCTCGTGACCACCCTGACCTACGGCGTGCAGTGCTTCAGCCGC
TACCCCGACCACATGAAGCAGCACGACTTCTTCAAGTCCGCCATGCCCGAAGGCTACATCCAGGAGCGCA
CCATCTTCTTCAAGGACGACGGCAACTACAAGACCCGCGCCGAGGTGAAGTTCGAGGGCGACACCCTGGT
GAACCGCATCGAGCTGAAGGGCATCGACTTCAAGGAGGACGGCAACATCCTGGGGCATAAGCTGGAGTAC
AACCTTGGCTTCCAGGCCTTCCGCACCACCGACGTCGGCCGCAAGCTGATCATCGATCAGAACGTTTTTA
TCGAGGGTACGCTGCCGATGGGTGTCGTCCGCCCGCTGACTGAAGTCGAGATGGACCATTACCGCGAGCC
GTTCCTGAATCCTGTTGACCGCGAGCCACTGTGGCGCTTCCCAAACGAGCTGCCAATCGCCGGTGAGCCA
GCGAACATCGTCGCGCTGGTCGAAGAATACATGGACTGGCTGCACCAGTCCCCTGTCCCGAAGCTGCTGT
TCTGGGGCACCCCAGGCGTTCTGATCCCACCGGCCGAAGCCGCTCGCCTGGCCAAAAGCCTGCCTAACTG
CAAGGCTGTGGACATCGGCCCGGGTCTGAATCTGCTGCAAGAAGACAACCCGGACCTGATCGGCAGCGAG
ATCGCGCGCTGGCTGTCGACGCTCGAGATTTCCGGCTGAAAGCTTGGCTGTTTTGGCGGATGAGAGAAGA
TTTTCAGCCTGATACAGATTAAATCAGAACGCAGAAGCGGTCTGATAAAACAGAATTTGCCTGGCGGCAG
TAGCGCGGTGGTCCCACCTGACCCCATGCCGAACTCAGAAGTGAAACGCCGTAGCGCCGATGGTAGTGTG
GGGTCTCCCCATGCGAGAGTAGGGAACTGCCAGGCATCAAATAAAACGAAAGGCTCAGTCGAAAGACTGG
GCCTTTCGTTTTATCTGTTGTTTGTCGGTGAACGCTCTCCTGAGTAGGACAAATCCGCCGGGAGCGGATT
TGAACGTTGCGAAGCAACGGCCCGGAGGGTGGCGGGCAGGACGCCCGCCATAAACTGCCAGGCATCAAAT
TAAGCAGAAGGCCATCCTGACGGATGGCCTTTTTGCGTTTCTACAAACTCTTTTGTTTATTTTTCTAAAT
ACATTCAAATATGTATCCGCTCATGAGACAATAACCCTGATAAATGCTTCAATAATATTGAAAAAGGAAG
AGTATGAGTATTCAACATTTCCGTGTCGCCCTTATTCCCTTTTTTGCGGCATTTTGCCTTCCTGTTTTTG
CTCACCCAGAAACGCTGGTGAAAGTAAAAGATGCTGAAGATCAGTTGGGTGCACGAGTGGGTTACATCGA
ACTGGATCTCAACAGCGGTAAGATCCTTGAGAGTTTTCGCCCCGAAGAACGTTTTCCAATGATGAGCACT
TTTAAAGTTCTGCTATGTGGCGCGGTATTATCCCGTGTTGACGCCGGGCAAGAGCAACTCGGTCGCCGCA
TACACTATTCTCAGAATGACTTGGTTGAGTACTCACCAGTCACAGAAAAGCATCTTACGGATGGCATGAC
AGTAAGAGAATTATGCAGTGCTGCCATAACCATGAGTGATAACACTGCGGCCAACTTACTTCTGACAACG
ATCGGAGGACCGAAGGAGCTAACCGCTTTTTTGCACAACATGGGGGATCATGTAACTCGCCTTGATCGTT
GGGAACCGGAGCTGAATGAAGCCATACCAAACGACGAGCGTGACACCACGATGCCTGTAGCAATGGCAAC
AACGTTGCGCAAACTATTAACTGGCGAACTACTTACTCTAGCTTCCCGGCAACAATTAATAGACTGGATG
GAGGCGGATAAAGTTGCAGGACCACTTCTGCGCTCGGCCCTTCCGGCTGGCTGGTTTATTGCTGATAAAT
CTGGAGCCGGTGAGCGTGGGTCTCGCGGTATCATTGCAGCACTGGGGCCAGATGGTAAGCCCTCCCGTAT
CGTAGTTATCTACACGACGGGGAGTCAGGCAACTATGGATGAACGAAATAGACAGATCGCTGAGATAGGT
GCCTCACTGATTAAGCATTGGTAACTGTCAGACCAAGTTTACTCATATATACTTTAGATTGATTTAAAAC
TTCATTTTTAATTTAAAAGGATCTAGGTGAAGATCCTTTTTGATAATCTCATGACCAAAATCCCTTAACG
TGAGTTTTCGTTCCACTGAGCGTCAGACCCCGTAGAAAAGATCAAAGGATCTTCTTGAGATCCTTTTTTT
CTGCGCGTAATCTGCTGCTTGCAAACAAAACAACCACCGCTACCAGCGGTGGTTTGTTTGCCGGATCAAG
AGCTACCAACTCTTTTTCCGAAGGTAACTGGCTTCAGCAGAGCGCAGATACCAAATACTGTCCTTCTAGT
GTAGCCGTAGTTAGGCCACCACTTCAAGAACTCTGTAGCACCGCCTACATACCTCGCTCTGCTAATCCTG
TTACCAGTGGCTGCTGCCAGTGGCGATAAGTCGTGTCTTACCGGGTTGGACTCAAGACGATAGTTACCGG
ATAAGGCGCAGCGGTCGGGCTGAACGGGGGGTTCGTGCACACAGCCCAGCTTGGAGCGAACGACCTACAC
CGAACTGAGATACCTACAGCGTGAGCTATGAGAAAGCGCCACGCTTCCCGAAGGGAGAAAGGCGGACAGG
TATCCGGTAAGCGGCAGGGTCGGAACAGGAGAGCGCACGAGGGAGCTTCCAGGGGGAAACGCCTGGTATC
TTTATAGTCCTGTCGGGTTTCGCCACCTCTGACTTGAGCGTCGATTTTTGTGATGCTCGTCAGGGGGGCG
GAGCCTATGGAAAAACGCCAGCAACGCGGCCTTTTTACGGTTCCTGGCCTTTTGCTGGCCTTTTGCTCAC
ATGTTCTTTCCTGCGTTATCCCCTGATTCTGTGGATAACCGTATTACCGCCTTTGAGTGAGCTGATACCG
CTCGCCGCAGCCGAACGACCGAGCGCAGCGAGTCAGTGAGCGAGGAAGCGGAAGAGCGCCTGATGCGGTA
TTTTCTCCTTACGCATCTGTGCGGTATTTCACACCGCATATGGTGCACTCTCAGTACAATCTGCTCTGAT
GCCGCATAGTTAAGCCAGTATACACTCCGCTATCGCTACGTGACTGGGTCATGGCTGCGCCCCGACACCC
GCCAACACCCGCTGACGCGCCCTGACGGGCTTGTCTGCTCCCGGCATCCGCTTACAGACAAGCTGTGACC
GTCTCCGGGAGCTGCATGTGTCAGAGGTTTTCACCGTCATCACCGAAACGCGCGAGGCAGCAGATCAATT
CGCGCGCGAAGGCGAAGCGGCATGCATAATGTGCCTGTCAAATGGACGAAGCAGGGATTCTGCAAACCCT
ATGCTACTCCGTCAAGCCGTCAATTGTCTGATTCGTTACCAATTATGACAACTTGACGGCTACATCATTC
ACTTTTTCTTCACAACCGGCACGGAACTCGCTCGGGCTGGCCCCGGTGCATTTTTTAAATACCCGCGAGA
AATAGAGTTGATCGTCAAAACCAACATTGCGACCGACGGTGGCGATAGGCATCCGGGTGGTGCTCAAAAG
CAGCTTCGCCTGGCTGATACGTTGGTCCTCGCGCCAGCTTAAGACGCTAATCCCTAACTGCTGGCGGAAA
AGATGTGACAGACGCGACGGCGACAAGCAAACATGCTGTGCGACGCTGGCGATATCAAAATTGCTGTCTG
CCAGGTGATCGCTGATGTACTGACAAGCCTCGCGTACCCGATTATCCATCGGTGGATGGAGCGACTCGTT
AATCGCTTCCATGCGCCGCAGTAACAATTGCTCAAGCAGATTTATCGCCAGCAGCTCCGAATAGCGCCCT
TCCCCTTGCCCGGCGTTAATGATTTGCCCAAACAGGTCGCTGAAATGCGGCTGGTGCGCTTCATCCGGGC
GAAAGAACCCCGTATTGGCAAATATTGACGGCCAGTTAAGCCATTCATGCCAGTAGGCGCGCGGACGAAA
GTAAACCCACTGGTGATACCATTCGCGAGCCTCCGGATGACGACCGTAGTGATGAATCTCTCCTGGCGGG
AACAGCAAAATATCACCCGGTTGGCAAACAAATTCTCGTCCCTGATTTTTCATCACCCCCTGACCGCGAA
TGGTGAGATTGAGAATATAACCTTTCATTCCCAGCGGTCGGTCGATAAAAAAATCGAGATAACCGTTGGC
CTCAATCGGCGTTAAACCCGCCACCAGATGGGCATTAAACGAGTATCCCGGCAGCAGGGGATCATTTTGC
GCTTCAGCCATACTTTT
Features (pLannotate 1.2.2; 16 found; start..end, strand, type, name):
     21..305     +  promoter       araBAD promoter: araBAD; promoter of the L-arabinose operon of E. coli; the araC regulatory gene is transcribed in the opposite direction (Guzman et al., 1995)
    351..371     +  CDS            capTEV™ (fragment): composite tag for in vivo biotinylation, TEV protease cleavage, and 6xHis tagging
    372..404     +  CDS            T7 tag (gene 10 leader): leader peptide from bacteriophage T7 gene 10 promotes efficient translation in E. coli
    408..431     +  CDS            Xpress™ tag: Xpress™ epitope tag, including an enterokinase recognition and cleavage site
    447..885     +  CDS            HaloTag® (fragment): modified bacterial dehalogenase that forms covalent bonds with chloroalkane derivatives
    888..1613    +  CDS            cEGFP: cEGFP is a basic (constitutively fluorescent) green fluorescent protein published in 2008, derived from Aequorea victoria.
   1619..2066    +  CDS            HaloTag® (fragment): modified bacterial dehalogenase that forms covalent bonds with chloroalkane derivatives
   2159..2274    +  ncRNA          5S rRNA: Accession: RF00001 - 5S ribosomal RNA
   2278..2364    +  terminator     rrnB T1 terminator: Escherichia coli rrnB; transcription terminator T1 from the E. coli rrnB gene
   2456..2483    +  terminator     rrnB T2 terminator: transcription terminator T2 from the E. coli rrnB gene
   2502..2593    +  promoter       AmpR promoter: bla
   2594..3454    +  CDS            AmpR: β-lactamase; bla; confers resistance to ampicillin, carbenicillin, and related antibiotics
   3625..4213    +  rep_origin     ori: high-copy-number ColE1/pMB1/pBR322/pUC origin of replication
   4399..4539    -  misc_feature   bom: basis of mobility region from pBR322
   4641..4681    -  CDS            rop (fragment): Rop protein, which maintains plasmids at low copy number; rop
   4803..5681    -  CDS            araC: L-arabinose regulatory protein; araC
