[The description below was written by a language model from this plasmid's Addgene catalogue record and pLannotate feature annotations shown in this document.]
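Description:
pBad-HaloGFP-147-148 is a bacterial expression plasmid built on the Invitrogen pBAD backbone, carrying a synthetic insert of about 1.6 kb in a sequenced construct of roughly 5.7 kb. It replicates in E. coli from a high-copy ColE1/pMB1-type origin and is selected with ampicillin through the bla (AmpR) gene and its own promoter. A pBR322-derived bom region and a short remnant of rop are also annotated. Expression is driven by the araBAD promoter, with the divergently transcribed araC regulator present on the same plasmid, so transcription is induced by L-arabinose and otherwise held low. The rrnB T1 and T2 terminators, along with an adjacent 5S rRNA segment from the rrnB region, close the expression unit.

The open reading frame begins with the usual pBAD leader elements: a short fragment annotated as part of a His-containing composite tag, the T7 gene 10 leader that aids translation, and an Xpress epitope with an enterokinase site. The payload that follows is arranged as a HaloTag fragment, then a GFP annotated as cEGFP, then a second HaloTag fragment. In other words, the fluorescent protein is inserted within the HaloTag dehalogenase, and the name suggests an insertion or junction at positions 147–148, though the record does not define this numbering. HaloTag covalently captures chloroalkane ligands, and the associated publication concerns chemigenetic indicators that pair synthetic chelators with GFP. This fits the stated purpose as a green fluorescent Ca2+ indicator, in which ion sensing presumably relies on a bound synthetic ligand, although the record does not specify that ligand. The construct is intended for producing the indicator protein in bacteria.
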