Addgene plasmid #198601: pBad-HaloGFP-147-148
Purpose: Green fluorescent Ca2+ ion indicator for bacterial expression.
Depositing lab: Robert Campbell. Depositing organization: The University of Tokyo. Publication: Chemigenetic indicators based on synthetic chelators and green fluorescent protein. Zhu W, Takeuchi S, Imai S, Terada T, Ueda T, Nasu Y, Terai T, Campbell RE. Nat Chem Biol. 2023 Jan;19(1):38-44. doi: 10.1038/s41589-022-01134-z. Epub 2022 Sep 22. PubMed 36138142.
Backbone
  Vector backbone: PBad
  Backbone manufacturer: Invitrogen
  Backbone size w/o insert (bp): 4000
  Vector type: Bacterial Expression
Growth in bacteria
  Bacterial resistance: Ampicillin, 100 μg/mL
  Growth temperature: 37°C
  Growth strain: DH5alpha
  Copy number: High Copy
Gene/Insert
  Gene/Insert name: HaloGFP-147-148
  Species: Synthetic
  Insert size (bp): 1620
  Promoter: araBAD promoter
  Cloning method: Gibson Cloning
  Sequencing primers: 5′ pBAD forward; 3′ pBAD Reverse
Terms and licenses: Academic/Nonprofit Terms; Industry Terms: Not Available to Industry
How to cite: pBad-HaloGFP-147-148 was a gift from Robert Campbell (Addgene plasmid # 198601 ; http://n2t.net/addgene:198601 ; RRID:Addgene_198601)
